>Addgene plasmid #243959 | pUPD3_RBS_J61110 | addgene full sequence | sequence record 487790 | Addgene NGS Result
GGTCTCGCATTCAGTAATTCGCCTCTTTCTCTTTGCGAGACCACTCATCGCCCAATCACTAGTGAATTCG
TTCTATAGTGTCACCTAAATACCATAGAGCCGTTGGTCATAGCTGTTTCCTGTCCAGGCATCATGACACG
GTTATCCACAGAATCAGGGGATAACGCAGGAAAGAACATGTGAGCAAAAGGCCAGCAAAAGGCCAGGAAC
CGTAAAAAGGCCGCGTTGCTGGCGTTTTTCCATAGGCTCCGCCCCCCTGACGAGCATCACAAAAATCGAC
GCTCAAGTCAGAGGTGGCGAAACCCGACAGGACTATAAAGATACCAGGCGTTTCCCCCTGGAAGCTCCCT
CGTGCGCTCTCCTGTTCCGACCCTGCCGCTTACCGGATACCTGTCCGCCTTTCTCCCTTCGGGAAGCGTG
GCGCTTTCTCATAGCTCACGCTGTAGGTATCTCAGTTCGGTGTAGGTCGTTCGCTCCAAGCTGGGCTGTG
TGCACGAACCCCCCGTTCAGCCCGACCGCTGCGCCTTATCCGGTAACTATCGTCTTGAGTCCAACCCGGT
AAGACACGACTTATCGCCACTGGCAGCAGCCACTGGTAACAGGATTAGCAGAGCGAGGTATGTAGGCGGT
GCTACAGAGTTCTTGAAGTGGTGGCCTAACTACGGCTACACTAGAAGAACAGTATTTGGTATCTGCGCTC
TGCTGAAGCCAGTTACCTTCGGAAAAAGAGTTGGTAGCTCTTGATCCGGCAAACAAACCACCGCTGGTAG
CGGTGGTTTTTTTGTTTGCAAGCAGCAGATTACGCGCAGAAAAAAAGGATCTCAAGAAGATCCTTTGATC
TTTTCTACGGGGTCTGACGCTCAGTGGAACGAAAACTCACGTTAAGGGATTTTGGTCATGAGATTATCAA
AAAGGATCTTCACCTAGATCCTTTTGTGATGATCGGCACGTAAGAGGTTCCAACTTTCACCATAATGAAA
TAAGATCACTACCGGGCGTATTTTTTGAGTTATCGAGATTTTCAGGAGCTAAGGAAGCTAAAATGGAGAA
AAAAATCACTGGATATACCACCGTTGATATATCCCAATGGCATCGTAAAGAACATTTTGAGGCATTTCAG
TCAGTTGCTCAATGTACCTATAACCAGACCGTTCAGCTGGATATTACGGCCTTTTTAAAGACCGTAAAGA
AAAATAAGCACAAGTTTTATCCGGCCTTTATTCACATTCTTGCCCGCCTGATGAATGCTCATCCGGAATT
CCGTATGGCAATGAAAGACGGTGAGCTGGTGATATGGGATAGTGTTCACCCTTGTTACACCGTTTTCCAT
GAGCAAACTGAAACGTTTTCATCGCTCTGGAGTGAATACCACGACGATTTCCGGCAGTTTCTACACATAT
ATTCGCAAGATGTGGCGTGTTACGGTGAAAACCTGGCCTATTTCCCTAAAGGGTTTATTGAGAATATGTT
TTTCGTGTCAGCCAATCCCTGGGTGAGTTTCACCAGTTTTGATTTAAACGTGGCCAATATGGACAACTTC
TTCGCCCCCGTTTTCACCATGGGCAAATATTATACGCAAGGCGACAAGGTGCTGATGCCGCTGGCGATTC
AGGTTCATCATGCCGTTTGTGATGGCTTCCATGTCGGCAGAATGCTTAATGAATTACAACAGTACTGCGA
TGAGTGGCAGGGCGGGGCGTAATTTTTTTAAGGCAGTTATTGGTGCCCTTAAACGCCTGGTTGCTACGCC
TGAATAAGTGATAATAAGCGGATGAATGGCAGAAATTCGATGATAAGCTGTCAAACATGATGT
[125 nt withheld, positions 1814-1938]
C
[91 nt withheld, positions 1940-2030]
AGGGTGATGGTTCACGTAGTGGGCCAGCGCCCTGATAGACGGTTTTTCGCCCTTTGACGTTGGAGTCCAC
GTTCTTT
[37 nt withheld, positions 2108-2144]
ACCCTATCTCGGTCTATTCTTTTGATTTATAAGGGATTTTGCCGATTTCGGCCTATTGGTTAAAAAATGA
GCTGATTTAACAAAAATTTAACGCGAATTTTAACAAAATATTAACGCTTACAATTTTAACATTGTAGAAA
CGCATGTAAAACGACGGCCAGTGAATTGTAATACGACTCACTATAGGGTGAATTCCGCTTAGGACCTTAG
ATATTGATCTCAA
Features (pLannotate 1.2.2; 8 found; start..end, strand, type, name):
     72..90      -  promoter       SP6 promoter: promoter for bacteriophage SP6 RNA polymerase
    237..825     -  rep_origin     ori: high-copy-number ColE1/pMB1/pBR322/pUC origin of replication
    940..1042    +  promoter       cat promoter: promoter of the E. coli cat gene encoding chloramphenicol acetyltransferase
   1043..1699    +  CDS            cat: CAT_ECOLX - Experimental evidence at protein level: Swiss-Prot protein existence level 1. This enzyme is an effector of chloramphenicol resistance in bacteria. From Escherichia coli. This protein is used as a marker in many commonly used cloning vectors, such as pACYC184.
   1787..1804    -  promoter       tet promoter (fragment): E. coli promoter for tetracycline efflux protein gene
   1815..2270    +  rep_origin     f1 ori (sequence partly withheld): f1 bacteriophage origin of replication; arrow indicates direction of (+) strand synthesis
   2289..2310    -  CDS            lacZα (fragment): LacZα fragment of β-galactosidase; lacZ fragment
   2313..2331    +  promoter       T7 promoter: promoter for bacteriophage T7 RNA polymerase
