[The description below was written by a language model from this plasmid's Addgene catalogue record and pLannotate feature annotations shown in this document.]
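Description:
pUPD3_RBS_J61110 is a small (about 2.4 kb) GoldenBraid2.0 part-domestication plasmid that stores a single basic genetic part, the synthetic ribosome binding site J61110, in the pUPD3 entry vector. It belongs to a GoldenBraid2.0 toolkit adapted and characterized for E. coli and related enteric bacteria. The plasmid is maintained in E. coli at high copy through a ColE1/pUC-type origin of replication and is selected with chloramphenicol, with resistance provided by the cat gene (chloramphenicol acetyltransferase) driven by its native cat promoter. An f1 bacteriophage origin is also present, a common legacy element that permits single-stranded DNA production with helper phage.

The payload is only about 20 bp and was inserted by Golden Gate cloning. It is too short to be picked up by the automated annotation, so it does not appear in the feature table. By inference from the layout, it lies in the cloning region flanked by the T7 and SP6 promoters, where only a short remnant of lacZα remains. That remnant is consistent with the RBS having replaced a lacZα screening cassette, although the record does not state this. A short tet promoter fragment is also annotated and appears to be backbone residue rather than a functional element.

Although catalogued as a bacterial expression vector, the plasmid expresses nothing itself. It serves as a level-0 part donor: in a Type IIS restriction–ligation reaction the RBS is released with defined overhangs and joined in order with promoter, coding sequence and terminator parts to build transcriptional units. This lets users vary translation initiation strength in modular bacterial constructs. The record does not give the specific overhangs or the measured strength of this RBS.
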