Addgene plasmid #243959: pUPD3_RBS_J61110
Purpose: GoldenBraid2.0 Ribosome binding site.
Depositing lab: Christophe Herman. Depositing organization: Baylor College of Medicine. Publication: GoldenBraid2.0 E. coli: a comprehensive and characterized toolkit for enterics. Cooke MB, Welch KT, Ramirez LD, Wen AX, Marciano DC, Herman C. Synth Biol (Oxf). 2025 Aug 14;10(1):ysaf015. doi: 10.1093/synbio/ysaf015. eCollection 2025. PubMed 40927394.
Backbone
  Vector backbone: pUPD3
  Vector type: Bacterial Expression
Growth in bacteria
  Bacterial resistance: Chloramphenicol, 25 μg/mL
  Growth temperature: 37°C
  Growth strain: DH5alpha
  Copy number: High Copy
Gene/Insert
  Gene/Insert name: J61110
  Species: Synthetic
  Insert size (bp): 20
  Cloning method: Golden Gate
Terms and licenses: Academic/Nonprofit Terms; Industry Terms: Not Available to Industry
How to cite: pUPD3_RBS_J61110 was a gift from Christophe Herman (Addgene plasmid # 243959 ; http://n2t.net/addgene:243959 ; RRID:Addgene_243959)
